Addgene plasmid #135034: C-6-BE
Purpose: C-T base editing using LjDA1L2_2 fused to C terminal of nCas9
Depositing lab: Tian-Lin Cheng & Zilong Qiu. Depositing organization: CAS Center for Excellence in Brain Science and Intelligence Technology. Publication: Expanding C-T base editing toolkit with diversified cytidine deaminases. Cheng TL, Li S, Yuan B, Wang X, Zhou W, Qiu Z. Nat Commun. 2019 Aug 9;10(1):3612. doi: 10.1038/s41467-019-11562-6. PubMed 31399578.
Backbone
  Vector backbone: Px330
  Modifications to backbone: synthesized UGI-2A-EGFP cassette added to vector
  Vector type: Mammalian Expression, CRISPR
Growth in bacteria
  Bacterial resistance: Ampicillin, 100 μg/mL
  Growth temperature: 37°C
  Growth strain: DH5alpha
  Copy number: High Copy
Gene/Insert
  Gene/Insert name: LjDA1L2_2
  Species: Lamprey
  Promoter: U6 with EF-1alpha intron
  Cloning method: Restriction Enzyme; 5′ cloning site Unknown (unknown if destroyed); 3′ cloning site Unknown (unknown if destroyed)
  Sequencing primers: 5′ Unknown
Terms and licenses: Academic/Nonprofit Terms; Industry Terms: Not Available to Industry
How to cite: C-6-BE was a gift from Tian-Lin Cheng & Zilong Qiu (Addgene plasmid # 135034 ; http://n2t.net/addgene:135034 ; RRID:Addgene_135034)
