[The description below was written by a language model from this plasmid's Addgene catalogue record and pLannotate feature annotations shown in this document.]
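Description:
C-6-BE is a mammalian expression CRISPR plasmid of about 11.1 kb, built on the Px330 backbone and designed for cytosine-to-thymine base editing. It is maintained in E. coli as a high-copy plasmid through a ColE1/pUC-type origin and is selected with ampicillin (AmpR under its own bla promoter). The backbone also carries an f1/M13 phage origin and a single AAV2 inverted terminal repeat. With only one ITR annotated, nothing in the record suggests the plasmid is meant for AAV packaging.

The editor is expressed from an EF-1α core promoter followed by EF-1α intron A, which lies immediately downstream of a human U6 RNA polymerase III promoter. In Px330-type vectors the U6 promoter drives a guide RNA, but no guide scaffold is annotated in either feature table, so whether the plasmid also supplies an sgRNA cassette cannot be confirmed from the record. The open reading frame begins with Streptococcus pyogenes Cas9, which the catalogue entry describes as a nickase (nCas9), followed by a nucleoplasmin bipartite nuclear localization signal. Next comes a short segment matching a fragment of human CRK, whose role is not stated.

The lamprey cytidine deaminase LjDA1L2_2 is fused to the C terminus of nCas9. It is not annotated itself and probably occupies the unannotated stretch between the CRK-like segment and UGI. The backbone was modified with a synthesized UGI-2A-EGFP cassette. UGI, the phage PBS2 uracil-DNA glycosylase inhibitor, protects the deaminated base from excision repair, and the 2A element releases EGFP as a separate fluorescent marker of transfected cells. A bGH polyadenylation signal ends the transcript. The two sequence records yield essentially the same annotations.
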