Features (pLannotate 1.2.2; 18 found; start..end, strand, type, name):
      1..241     +  promoter       U6 promoter: RNA polymerase III promoter for human U6 snRNA
    249..408     +  promoter       EF-1α core promoter (fragment): core promoter for human elongation factor EF-1α
    409..1347    +  intron         EF-1α intron A: intron upstream of the start codon of human EF-1α
   1492..3207    +  CDS            Cas9(N): N-terminal portion of Streptococcus pyogenes Cas9 (Zetsche et al., 2015)
   3094..5592    +  CDS            Cas9(C): C-terminal portion of Streptococcus pyogenes Cas9 (Zetsche et al., 2015)
   5593..5640    +  CDS            nucleoplasmin NLS: bipartite nuclear localization signal from nucleoplasmin
   5677..5847    +  CDS            CRK (fragment): CRK_HUMAN - Experimental evidence at protein level: Swiss-Prot protein existence level 1. [Isoform Crk-II]: Regulates cell adhesion, spreading and migration (PubMed:31311869). Mediates attachment-induced MAPK8 activation, membrane ruffling and cell motility in a Rac-dependent manner. Involved in phagocytosis of apoptotic cells and cell motility via its interaction with DOCK1 and DOCK4 (PubMed:19004829). May regulate the EFNA5-EPHA3 signaling (By similarity). From Homo sapiens (Human).
   6763..7014    +  CDS            UGI: UNGI_BPPB2 - Experimental evidence at protein level: Swiss-Prot protein existence level 1. This protein binds specifically and reversibly to the host uracil-DNA glycosylase, preventing removal of uracil residues from PBS2 DNA by the host uracil-excision repair system. From Bacillus phage PBS2 (Bacteriophage PBS2).
   7402..8115    +  CDS            EGFP: EGFP is a basic (constitutively fluorescent) green fluorescent protein published in 1996, derived from Aequorea victoria. It is reported to be a rapidly-maturing weak dimer with moderate acid sensitivity.
   8149..8260    +  polyA_signal   bGH poly(A) signal: bovine growth hormone polyadenylation signal
   8365..8505    +  repeat_region  AAV2 ITR: inverted terminal repeat of adeno-associated virus serotype 2 inverted
   8510..8561    -  misc_feature   bom (fragment): basis of mobility region from pBR322
   8580..8960    +  rep_origin     M13 ori (sequence partly withheld): M13 bacteriophage origin of replication; arrow indicates direction of (+) strand synthesis
   9036..9085    -  misc_feature   bom (fragment): basis of mobility region from pBR322
   9187..9222    -  CDS            rop (fragment): Rop protein, which maintains plasmids at low copy number; rop
   9317..9421    +  promoter       AmpR promoter: bla
   9422..10282   +  CDS            AmpR: β-lactamase; bla; confers resistance to ampicillin, carbenicillin, and related antibiotics
  10453..11041   +  rep_origin     ori: high-copy-number ColE1/pMB1/pBR322/pUC origin of replication
>Addgene plasmid #135034 | C-6-BE | depositor full sequence | sequence record 259471 | C-6-BE sequence 11102 bps
GAGGGCCTATTTCCCATGATTCCTTCATATTTGCATATACGATACAAGGCTGTTAGAGAGATAATTGGAA
TTAATTTGACTGTAAACACAAAGATATTAGTACAAAATACGTGACGTAGAAAGTAATAATTTCTTGGGTA
GTTTGCAGTTTTAAAATTATGTTTTAAAATGGACTATCATATGCTTACCGTAACTTGAAAGTATTTCGAT
TTCTTGGCTTTATATATCTTGTGGAAAGGACGAAACACCAATTGAACCGGTGCCTAGAGAAGGTGGCGCG
GGGTAAACTGGGAAAGTGATGTCGTGTACTGGCTCCGCCTTTTTCCCGAGGGTGGGGGAGAACCGTATAT
AAGTGCAGTAGTCGCCGTGAACGTTCTTTTTCGCAACGGGTTTGCCGCCAGAACACAGGTAAGTGCCGTG
TGTGGTTCCCGCGGGCCTGGCCTCTTTACGGGTTATGGCCCTTGCGTGCCTTGAATTACTTCCACCTGGC
TGCAGTACGTGATTCTTGATCCCGAGCTTCGGGTTGGAAGTGGGTGGGAGAGTTCGAGGCCTTGCGCTTA
AGGAGCCCCTTCGCCTCGTGCTTGAGTTGAGGCCTGGCCTGGGCGCTGGGGCCGCCGCGTGCGAATCTGG
TGGCACCTTCGCGCCTGTCTCGCTGCTTTCGATAAGTCTCTAGCCATTTAAAATTTTTGATGACCTGCTG
CGACGCTTTTTTTCTGGCAAGATAGTCTTGTAAATGCGGGCCAAGATCTGCACACTGGTATTTCGGTTTT
TGGGGCCGCGGGCGGCGACGGGGCCCGTGCGTCCCAGCGCACATGTTCGGCGAGGCGGGGCCTGCGAGCG
CGGCCACCGAGAATCGGACGGGGGTAGTCTCAAGCTGGCCGGCCTGCTCTGGTGCCTGGCCTCGCGCCGC
CGTGTATCGCCCCGCCCTGGGCGGCAAGGCTGGCCCGGTCGGCACCAGTTGCGTGAGCGGAAAGATGGCC
GCTTCCCGGCCCTGCTGCAGGGAGCTCAAAATGGAGGACGCGGCGCTCGGGAGAGCGGGCGGGTGAGTCA
CCCACACAAAGGAAAAGGGCCTTTCCGTCCTCAGCCGTCGCTTCATGTGACTCCACGGAGTACCGGGCGC
CGTCCAGGCACCTCGATTAGTTCTCGAGCTTTTGGAGTACGTCGTCTTTAGGTTGGGGGGAGGGGTTTTA
TGCGATGGAGTTTCCCCACACTGAGTGGGTGGAGACTGAAGTTAGGCCAGCTTGGCACTTGATGTAATTC
TCCTTGGAATTTGCCCTTTTTGAGTTTGGATCTTGGTTCATTCTCAAGCCTCAGACAGTGGTTCAAAGTT
TTTTTCTTCCATTTCAGGTGTCGTGAGGTGTCGTGAGCGCCATGGACTATAAGGACCACGACGGAGACTA
CAAGGATCATGATATTGATTACAAAGACGATGACGATAAGATGGCCCCAAAGAAGAAGCGGAAGGTCGGT
ATCCACGGAGTCCCAGCAGCCGACAAGAAGTACAGCATCGGCCTGGCCATCGGCACCAACTCTGTGGGCT
GGGCCGTGATCACCGACGAGTACAAGGTGCCCAGCAAGAAATTCAAGGTGCTGGGCAACACCGACCGGCA
CAGCATCAAGAAGAACCTGATCGGAGCCCTGCTGTTCGACAGCGGCGAAACAGCCGAGGCCACCCGGCTG
AAGAGAACCGCCAGAAGAAGATACACCAGACGGAAGAACCGGATCTGCTATCTGCAAGAGATCTTCAGCA
ACGAGATGGCCAAGGTGGACGACAGCTTCTTCCACAGACTGGAAGAGTCCTTCCTGGTGGAAGAGGATAA
GAAGCACGAGCGGCACCCCATCTTCGGCAACATCGTGGACGAGGTGGCCTACCACGAGAAGTACCCCACC
ATCTACCACCTGAGAAAGAAACTGGTGGACAGCACCGACAAGGCCGACCTGCGGCTGATCTATCTGGCCC
TGGCCCACATGATCAAGTTCCGGGGCCACTTCCTGATCGAGGGCGACCTGAACCCCGACAACAGCGACGT
GGACAAGCTGTTCATCCAGCTGGTGCAGACCTACAACCAGCTGTTCGAGGAAAACCCCATCAACGCCAGC
GGCGTGGACGCCAAGGCCATCCTGTCTGCCAGACTGAGCAAGAGCAGACGGCTGGAAAATCTGATCGCCC
AGCTGCCCGGCGAGAAGAAGAATGGCCTGTTCGGCAACCTGATTGCCCTGAGCCTGGGCCTGACCCCCAA
CTTCAAGAGCAACTTCGACCTGGCCGAGGATGCCAAACTGCAGCTGAGCAAGGACACCTACGACGACGAC
CTGGACAACCTGCTGGCCCAGATCGGCGACCAGTACGCCGACCTGTTTCTGGCCGCCAAGAACCTGTCCG
ACGCCATCCTGCTGAGCGACATCCTGAGAGTGAACACCGAGATCACCAAGGCCCCCCTGAGCGCCTCTAT
GATCAAGAGATACGACGAGCACCACCAGGACCTGACCCTGCTGAAAGCTCTCGTGCGGCAGCAGCTGCCT
GAGAAGTACAAAGAGATTTTCTTCGACCAGAGCAAGAACGGCTACGCCGGCTACATTGACGGCGGAGCCA
GCCAGGAAGAGTTCTACAAGTTCATCAAGCCCATCCTGGAAAAGATGGACGGCACCGAGGAACTGCTCGT
GAAGCTGAACAGAGAGGACCTGCTGCGGAAGCAGCGGACCTTCGACAACGGCAGCATCCCCCACCAGATC
CACCTGGGAGAGCTGCACGCCATTCTGCGGCGGCAGGAAGATTTTTACCCATTCCTGAAGGACAACCGGG
AAAAGATCGAGAAGATCCTGACCTTCCGCATCCCCTACTACGTGGGCCCTCTGGCCAGGGGAAACAGCAG
ATTCGCCTGGATGACCAGAAAGAGCGAGGAAACCATCACCCCCTGGAACTTCGAGGAAGTGGTGGACAAG
GGCGCTTCCGCCCAGAGCTTCATCGAGCGGATGACCAACTTCGATAAGAACCTGCCCAACGAGAAGGTGC
TGCCCAAGCACAGCCTGCTGTACGAGTACTTCACCGTGTATAACGAGCTGACCAAAGTGAAATACGTGAC
CGAGGGAATGAGAAAGCCCGCCTTCCTGAGCGGCGAGCAGAAAAAGGCCATCGTGGACCTGCTGTTCAAG
ACCAACCGGAAAGTGACCGTGAAGCAGCTGAAAGAGGACTACTTCAAGAAAATCGAGTGCTTCGACTCCG
TGGAAATCTCCGGCGTGGAAGATCGGTTCAACGCCTCCCTGGGCACATACCACGATCTGCTGAAAATTAT
CAAGGACAAGGACTTCCTGGACAATGAGGAAAACGAGGACATTCTGGAAGATATCGTGCTGACCCTGACA
CTGTTTGAGGACAGAGAGATGATCGAGGAACGGCTGAAAACCTATGCCCACCTGTTCGACGACAAAGTGA
TGAAGCAGCTGAAGCGGCGGAGATACACCGGCTGGGGCAGGCTGAGCCGGAAGCTGATCAACGGCATCCG
GGACAAGCAGTCCGGCAAGACAATCCTGGATTTCCTGAAGTCCGACGGCTTCGCCAACAGAAACTTCATG
CAGCTGATCCACGACGACAGCCTGACCTTTAAAGAGGACATCCAGAAAGCCCAGGTGTCCGGCCAGGGCG
ATAGCCTGCACGAGCACATTGCCAATCTGGCCGGCAGCCCCGCCATTAAGAAGGGCATCCTGCAGACAGT
GAAGGTGGTGGACGAGCTCGTGAAAGTGATGGGCCGGCACAAGCCCGAGAACATCGTGATCGAAATGGCC
AGAGAGAACCAGACCACCCAGAAGGGACAGAAGAACAGCCGCGAGAGAATGAAGCGGATCGAAGAGGGCA
TCAAAGAGCTGGGCAGCCAGATCCTGAAAGAACACCCCGTGGAAAACACCCAGCTGCAGAACGAGAAGCT
GTACCTGTACTACCTGCAGAATGGGCGGGATATGTACGTGGACCAGGAACTGGACATCAACCGGCTGTCC
GACTACGATGTGGACCATATCGTGCCTCAGAGCTTTCTGAAGGACGACTCCATCGACAACAAGGTGCTGA
CCAGAAGCGACAAGAACCGGGGCAAGAGCGACAACGTGCCCTCCGAAGAGGTCGTGAAGAAGATGAAGAA
CTACTGGCGGCAGCTGCTGAACGCCAAGCTGATTACCCAGAGAAAGTTCGACAATCTGACCAAGGCCGAG
AGAGGCGGCCTGAGCGAACTGGATAAGGCCGGCTTCATCAAGAGACAGCTGGTGGAAACCCGGCAGATCA
CAAAGCACGTGGCACAGATCCTGGACTCCCGGATGAACACTAAGTACGACGAGAATGACAAGCTGATCCG
GGAAGTGAAAGTGATCACCCTGAAGTCCAAGCTGGTGTCCGATTTCCGGAAGGATTTCCAGTTTTACAAA
GTGCGCGAGATCAACAACTACCACCACGCCCACGACGCCTACCTGAACGCCGTCGTGGGAACCGCCCTGA
TCAAAAAGTACCCTAAGCTGGAAAGCGAGTTCGTGTACGGCGACTACAAGGTGTACGACGTGCGGAAGAT
GATCGCCAAGAGCGAGCAGGAAATCGGCAAGGCTACCGCCAAGTACTTCTTCTACAGCAACATCATGAAC
TTTTTCAAGACCGAGATTACCCTGGCCAACGGCGAGATCCGGAAGCGGCCTCTGATCGAGACAAACGGCG
AAACCGGGGAGATCGTGTGGGATAAGGGCCGGGATTTTGCCACCGTGCGGAAAGTGCTGAGCATGCCCCA
AGTGAATATCGTGAAAAAGACCGAGGTGCAGACAGGCGGCTTCAGCAAAGAGTCTATCCTGCCCAAGAGG
AACAGCGATAAGCTGATCGCCAGAAAGAAGGACTGGGACCCTAAGAAGTACGGCGGCTTCGACAGCCCCA
CCGTGGCCTATTCTGTGCTGGTGGTGGCCAAAGTGGAAAAGGGCAAGTCCAAGAAACTGAAGAGTGTGAA
AGAGCTGCTGGGGATCACCATCATGGAAAGAAGCAGCTTCGAGAAGAATCCCATCGACTTTCTGGAAGCC
AAGGGCTACAAAGAAGTGAAAAAGGACCTGATCATCAAGCTGCCTAAGTACTCCCTGTTCGAGCTGGAAA
ACGGCCGGAAGAGAATGCTGGCCTCTGCCGGCGAACTGCAGAAGGGAAACGAACTGGCCCTGCCCTCCAA
ATATGTGAACTTCCTGTACCTGGCCAGCCACTATGAGAAGCTGAAGGGCTCCCCCGAGGATAATGAGCAG
AAACAGCTGTTTGTGGAACAGCACAAGCACTACCTGGACGAGATCATCGAGCAGATCAGCGAGTTCTCCA
AGAGAGTGATCCTGGCCGACGCTAATCTGGACAAAGTGCTGTCCGCCTACAACAAGCACCGGGATAAGCC
CATCAGAGAGCAGGCCGAGAATATCATCCACCTGTTTACCCTGACCAATCTGGGAGCCCCTGCCGCCTTC
AAGTACTTTGACACCACCATCGACCGGAAGAGGTACACCAGCACCAAAGAGGTGCTGGACGCCACCCTGA
TCCACCAGAGCATCACCGGCCTGTACGAGACACGGATCGACCTGTCTCAGCTGGGAGGCGACAAAAGGCC
GGCGGCCACGAAAAAGGCCGGCCAGGCAAAAAAGAAAAAGGAATTGGGTGGAGGAGGTACAGGCGGTGGA
GGCTCAGCAGAATACGTACGAGCTCTGTTTGACTTCAATGGGAATGACGAGGAGGATCTCCCCTTTAAGA
AGGGCGATATTCTCCGCATCAGAGATAAGCCCGAAGAACAATGGTGGAATGCCGAGGATAGCGAAGGGAA
AAGGGGCATGATTCTGGTGCCTTATGTGGAGAAATATTCCGGTGACTACAAAGACCATGATGGGGATTAC
AAAGACCACGACATCGACTACAAAGACGACGACGATAAAGAATTCGGATCCAGCGTGTTCCTGCACAAGA
AGCTGCCCCTGAACACCTTCCTGTTCGAGTTCAACAACCTGGAGAAGGCCTACGGCCGCAACAGCTGCTA
CATCTTCTTCAAGCTGAAGCCCATCCACGCCGTGGGCGCCACCAGCACCACCGGCACCACCGGCAGCGAG
CTGTGGGGCTACGCCACCAACAAGTGGGAGGTGGCCGACGGCATCCCCCGCGAGAGCCCCGAGAAGCGCG
GCATGCACACCGAGGAGCTGCTGCTGGACGAGATGACCCGCCACGTGCGCGAGCACAGCGGCGTGGGCTT
CTGCGTGGAGTGGTTCACCAGCTGGAGCCCCTGCCACCGCTGCAGCGGCCTGCTGCTGCGCTGGCTGCGC
GACATCGGCGGAGGCCGCCACCGCCTGCGCGTGTGGTTCAGCCGCATCTACTACGGCGACGACGGCGCCG
TGCGCGCCGGCCTGCGCCGCCTGCGCCGCGCCGGCGTGCAGCTGGGCGTGATGGACGGCCGCCTGCACGA
CTACTGCGCCCACGTGCTGGTGGACGCCGCCTGGGGCGACCCCACCCCCCCCTGGCTGGTGCCCTGGCAC
ATCAACGTGCCCCGCGTGCAGCGCGCCTTCGACGAGATCATGGACGAGAAGGTGCGCGAGCCCGGCTGGT
GCTGGTGGTGCTGGCGCCCCTGGTGGCTGGCCGACGTGCCCAGCAACGCCAGCTTCCCCCAGCTGCCCGT
GAACGACGAGGCCATCGTGGACCGCGTGGAGAAGTTCCTGTACCTGGGCAGCCTGTTCATGACCAGCAGC
GGCCTGGCCGCCGAGGTGAGCATCGCTAGAGGTACCCAATTCATGACCAACCTTTCCGACATCATAGAGA
AGGAAACAGGCAAACAGTTGGTCATCCAAGAGTCGATACTCATGCTTCCTGAAGAAGTTGAGGAGGTCAT
TGGGAATAAGCCGGAAAGTGACATTCTCGTACACACTGCGTATGATGAGAGCACCGATGAGAACGTGATG
CTGCTCACGTCAGATGCCCCAGAGTACAAACCCTGGGCTCTGGTGATTCAGGACTCTAATGGAGAGAACA
AGATCAAGATGCTATCTGGTGGTTCTGGAGGATCTGGTGGTTCTCAATTCAYTAATCTGTCAGATATTAT
TGAAAAGGAAACCGGCAAGCAACTGGTTATCCAGGAATCCATCCTCATGCTCCCAGAGGAGGTGGAAGAA
GTCATTGGGAACAAGCCGGAAAGCGATATACTCGTGCACACCGCCTACGACGAGAGCACCGACGAGAATG
TCATGCTTCTGACTAGCGACGCCCCTGAATACAAGCCTTGGGCTCTGGTCATACAGGATAGCAACGGTGA
GAACAAGATTAAGATGCTCTCTGGTGGTTCTCCCAAGAAGAAGAGGAAAGTCGCTAGCGGCAGTGGAGAG
GGCAGAGGAAGTCTGCTAACATGCGGTGACGTCGAGGAGAATCCTGGCCCAGTGAGCAAGGGCGAGGAGC
TGTTCACCGGGGTGGTGCCCATCCTGGTCGAGCTGGACGGCGACGTAAACGGCCACAAGTTCAGCGTGTC
CGGCGAGGGCGAGGGCGATGCCACCTACGGCAAGCTGACCCTGAAGTTCATCTGCACCACCGGCAAGCTG
CCCGTGCCCTGGCCCACCCTCGTGACCACCCTGACCTACGGCGTGCAGTGCTTCAGCCGCTACCCCGACC
ACATGAAGCAGCACGACTTCTTCAAGTCCGCCATGCCCGAAGGCTACGTCCAGGAGCGCACCATCTTCTT
CAAGGACGACGGCAACTACAAGACCCGCGCCGAGGTGAAGTTCGAGGGCGACACCCTGGTGAACCGCATC
GAGCTGAAGGGCATCGACTTCAAGGAGGACGGCAACATCCTGGGGCACAAGCTGGAGTACAACTACAACA
GCCACAACGTCTATATCATGGCCGACAAGCAGAAGAACGGCATCAAGGTGAACTTCAAGATCCGCCACAA
CATCGAGGACGGCAGCGTGCAGCTCGCCGACCACTACCAGCAGAACACCCCCATCGGCGACGGCCCCGTG
CTGCTGCCCGACAACCACTACCTGAGCACCCAGTCCGCCCTGAGCAAAGACCCCAACGAGAAGCGCGATC
ACATGGTCCTGCTGGAGTTCGTGACCGCCGCCGGGATCACTCTCGGCATGGACGAGCTGTACAAGGCAAT
CTAACTAGAGCTCGCTGATCAGCCTCGACTGTGCCTTCTAGTTGCCAGCCATCTGTTGTTTGCCCCTCCC
CCGTGCCTTCCTTGACCCTGGAAGGTGCCACTCCCACTGTCCTTTCCTAATAAAATGAGGAAATTGCATC
GCATTGTCTGAGTAGGTGTCATTCTATTCTGGGGGGTGGGGTGGGGCAGGACAGCAAGGGGGAGGATTGG
GAAGAGAATAGCAGGCATGCTGGGGAGCGGCCGCAGGAACCCCTAGTGATGGAGTTGGCCACTCCCTCTC
TGCGCGCTCGCTCGCTCACTGAGGCCGGGCGACCAAAGGTCGCCCGACGCCCGGGCTTTGCCCGGGCGGC
CTCAGTGAGCGAGCGAGCGCGCAGCTGCCTGCAGGGGCGCCTGATGCGGTATTTTCTCCTTACGCATCTG
TGCGGTATTTCACACCGCATA
[142 nt withheld, positions 8562-8703]
C
[141 nt withheld, positions 8705-8845]
CCTTTGACGTTGGAGTCCACGTTCTTT
[37 nt withheld, positions 8873-8909]
ACCCTATCTCGGGCTATTCTTTTGATTTATAAGGGATTTTGCCGATTTCGGCCTATTGGTTAAAAAATGA
GCTGATTTAACAAAAATTTAACGCGAATTTTAACAAAATATTAACGTTTACAATTTTATGGTGCACTCTC
AGTACAATCTGCTCTGATGCCGCATAGTTAAGCCAGCCCCGACACCCGCCAACACCCGCTGACGCGCCCT
GACGGGCTTGTCTGCTCCCGGCATCCGCTTACAGACAAGCTGTGACCGTCTCCGGGAGCTGCATGTGTCA
GAGGTTTTCACCGTCATCACCGAAACGCGCGAGACGAAAGGGCCTCGTGATACGCCTATTTTTATAGGTT
AATGTCATGATAATAATGGTTTCTTAGACGTCAGGTGGCACTTTTCGGGGAAATGTGCGCGGAACCCCTA
TTTGTTTATTTTTCTAAATACATTCAAATATGTATCCGCTCATGAGACAATAACCCTGATAAATGCTTCA
ATAATATTGAAAAAGGAAGAGTATGAGTATTCAACATTTCCGTGTCGCCCTTATTCCCTTTTTTGCGGCA
TTTTGCCTTCCTGTTTTTGCTCACCCAGAAACGCTGGTGAAAGTAAAAGATGCTGAAGATCAGTTGGGTG
CACGAGTGGGTTACATCGAACTGGATCTCAACAGCGGTAAGATCCTTGAGAGTTTTCGCCCCGAAGAACG
TTTTCCAATGATGAGCACTTTTAAAGTTCTGCTATGTGGCGCGGTATTATCCCGTATTGACGCCGGGCAA
GAGCAACTCGGTCGCCGCATACACTATTCTCAGAATGACTTGGTTGAGTACTCACCAGTCACAGAAAAGC
ATCTTACGGATGGCATGACAGTAAGAGAATTATGCAGTGCTGCCATAACCATGAGTGATAACACTGCGGC
CAACTTACTTCTGACAACGATCGGAGGACCGAAGGAGCTAACCGCTTTTTTGCACAACATGGGGGATCAT
GTAACTCGCCTTGATCGTTGGGAACCGGAGCTGAATGAAGCCATACCAAACGACGAGCGTGACACCACGA
TGCCTGTAGCAATGGCAACAACGTTGCGCAAACTATTAACTGGCGAACTACTTACTCTAGCTTCCCGGCA
ACAATTAATAGACTGGATGGAGGCGGATAAAGTTGCAGGACCACTTCTGCGCTCGGCCCTTCCGGCTGGC
TGGTTTATTGCTGATAAATCTGGAGCCGGTGAGCGTGGAAGCCGCGGTATCATTGCAGCACTGGGGCCAG
ATGGTAAGCCCTCCCGTATCGTAGTTATCTACACGACGGGGAGTCAGGCAACTATGGATGAACGAAATAG
ACAGATCGCTGAGATAGGTGCCTCACTGATTAAGCATTGGTAACTGTCAGACCAAGTTTACTCATATATA
CTTTAGATTGATTTAAAACTTCATTTTTAATTTAAAAGGATCTAGGTGAAGATCCTTTTTGATAATCTCA
TGACCAAAATCCCTTAACGTGAGTTTTCGTTCCACTGAGCGTCAGACCCCGTAGAAAAGATCAAAGGATC
TTCTTGAGATCCTTTTTTTCTGCGCGTAATCTGCTGCTTGCAAACAAAAAAACCACCGCTACCAGCGGTG
GTTTGTTTGCCGGATCAAGAGCTACCAACTCTTTTTCCGAAGGTAACTGGCTTCAGCAGAGCGCAGATAC
CAAATACTGTCCTTCTAGTGTAGCCGTAGTTAGGCCACCACTTCAAGAACTCTGTAGCACCGCCTACATA
CCTCGCTCTGCTAATCCTGTTACCAGTGGCTGCTGCCAGTGGCGATAAGTCGTGTCTTACCGGGTTGGAC
TCAAGACGATAGTTACCGGATAAGGCGCAGCGGTCGGGCTGAACGGGGGGTTCGTGCACACAGCCCAGCT
TGGAGCGAACGACCTACACCGAACTGAGATACCTACAGCGTGAGCTATGAGAAAGCGCCACGCTTCCCGA
AGGGAGAAAGGCGGACAGGTATCCGGTAAGCGGCAGGGTCGGAACAGGAGAGCGCACGAGGGAGCTTCCA
GGGGGAAACGCCTGGTATCTTTATAGTCCTGTCGGGTTTCGCCACCTCTGACTTGAGCGTCGATTTTTGT
GATGCTCGTCAGGGGGGCGGAGCCTATGGAAAAACGCCAGCAACGCGGCCTTTTTACGGTTCCTGGCCTT
TTGCTGGCCTTTTGCTCACATGT
