Features (pLannotate 1.2.2; 19 found; start..end, strand, type, name):
      1..241     +  promoter       U6 promoter: RNA polymerase III promoter for human U6 snRNA
    249..408     +  promoter       EF-1α core promoter (fragment): core promoter for human elongation factor EF-1α
    409..517     +  intron         EF-1α intron A (fragment): intron upstream of the start codon of human EF-1α
   1143..1346    +  intron         EF-1α intron A: truncated intron upstream of the start codon of human EF-1α
   1491..3206    +  CDS            Cas9(N): N-terminal portion of Streptococcus pyogenes Cas9 (Zetsche et al., 2015)
   3093..5591    +  CDS            Cas9(C): C-terminal portion of Streptococcus pyogenes Cas9 (Zetsche et al., 2015)
   5592..5639    +  CDS            nucleoplasmin NLS: bipartite nuclear localization signal from nucleoplasmin
   5676..5846    +  CDS            CRK (fragment): CRK_HUMAN - Experimental evidence at protein level: Swiss-Prot protein existence level 1. [Isoform Crk-II]: Regulates cell adhesion, spreading and migration (PubMed:31311869). Mediates attachment-induced MAPK8 activation, membrane ruffling and cell motility in a Rac-dependent manner. Involved in phagocytosis of apoptotic cells and cell motility via its interaction with DOCK1 and DOCK4 (PubMed:19004829). May regulate the EFNA5-EPHA3 signaling (By similarity). From Homo sapiens (Human).
   6762..7013    +  CDS            UGI: UNGI_BPPB2 - Experimental evidence at protein level: Swiss-Prot protein existence level 1. This protein binds specifically and reversibly to the host uracil-DNA glycosylase, preventing removal of uracil residues from PBS2 DNA by the host uracil-excision repair system. From Bacillus phage PBS2 (Bacteriophage PBS2).
   7401..8114    +  CDS            EGFP: EGFP is a basic (constitutively fluorescent) green fluorescent protein published in 1996, derived from Aequorea victoria. It is reported to be a rapidly-maturing weak dimer with moderate acid sensitivity.
   8149..8260    +  polyA_signal   bGH poly(A) signal: bovine growth hormone polyadenylation signal
   8365..8505    +  repeat_region  AAV2 ITR: inverted terminal repeat of adeno-associated virus serotype 2 inverted
   8510..8561    -  misc_feature   bom (fragment): basis of mobility region from pBR322
   8580..9035    +  rep_origin     f1 ori (sequence partly withheld): f1 bacteriophage origin of replication; arrow indicates direction of (+) strand synthesis
   9036..9085    -  misc_feature   bom (fragment): basis of mobility region from pBR322
   9187..9222    -  CDS            rop (fragment): Rop protein, which maintains plasmids at low copy number; rop
   9317..9421    +  promoter       AmpR promoter: bla
   9422..10282   +  CDS            AmpR: β-lactamase; bla; confers resistance to ampicillin, carbenicillin, and related antibiotics
  10453..11041   +  rep_origin     ori: high-copy-number ColE1/pMB1/pBR322/pUC origin of replication
>Addgene plasmid #135034 | C-6-BE | addgene full sequence | sequence record 271850 | Addgene NGS Result
GAGGGCCTATTTCCCATGATTCCTTCATATTTGCATATACGATACAAGGCTGTTAGAGAGATAATTGGAA
TTAATTTGACTGTAAACACAAAGATATTAGTACAAAATACGTGACGTAGAAAGTAATAATTTCTTGGGTA
GTTTGCAGTTTTAAAATTATGTTTTAAAATGGACTATCATATGCTTACCGTAACTTGAAAGTATTTCGAT
TTCTTGGCTTTATATATCTTGTGGAAAGGACGAAACACCAATTGAACCGGTGCCTAGAGAAGGTGGCGCG
GGGTAAACTGGGAAAGTGATGTCGTGTACTGGCTCCGCCTTTTTCCCGAGGGTGGGGGAGAACCGTATAT
AAGTGCAGTAGTCGCCGTGAACGTTCTTTTTCGCAACGGGTTTGCCGCCAGAACACAGGTAAGTGCCGTG
TGTGGTTCCCGCGGGCCTGGCCTCTTTACGGGTTATGGCCCTTGCGTGCCTTGAATTACTTCCACTGGCT
GCAGTACGTGATTCTTGATCCCGAGCTTCGGGTTGGAAGTGGGTGGGAGAGTTCGAGGCCTTGCGCTTAA
GGAGCCCCTTCGCCTCGTGCTTGAGTTGAGGCCTGGCCTGGGCGCTGGGGCCGCCGCGTGCGAATCTGGT
GGCACCTTCGCGCCTGTCTCGCTGCTTTCGATAAGTCTCTAGCCATTTAAAATTTTTGATGACCTGCTGC
GACGCTTTTTTTCTGGCAAGATAGTCTTGTAAATGCGGGCCAAGATCTGCACACTGGTATTTCGGTTTTT
GGGGCCGCGGGCGGCGACGGGGCCCGTGCGTCCCAGCGCACATGTTCGGCGAGGCGGGGCCTGCGAGCGC
GGCCACCGAGAATCGGACGGGGGTAGTCTCAAGCTGGCCGGCCTGCTCTGGTGCCTGGCCTCGCGCCGCC
GTGTATCGCCCCGCCCTGGGCGGCAAGGCTGGCCCGGTCGGCACCAGTTGCGTGAGCGGAAAGATGGCCG
CTTCCCGGCCCTGCTGCAGGGAGCTCAAAATGGAGGACGCGGCGCTCGGGAGAGCGGGCGGGTGAGTCAC
CCACACAAAGGAAAAGGGCCTTTCCGTCCTCAGCCGTCGCTTCATGTGACTCCACGGAGTACCGGGCGCC
GTCCAGGCACCTCGATTAGTTCTCGAGCTTTTGGAGTACGTCGTCTTTAGGTTGGGGGGAGGGGTTTTAT
GCGATGGAGTTTCCCCACACTGAGTGGGTGGAGACTGAAGTTAGGCCAGCTTGGCACTTGATGTAATTCT
CCTTGGAATTTGCCCTTTTTGAGTTTGGATCTTGGTTCATTCTCAAGCCTCAGACAGTGGTTCAAAGTTT
TTTTCTTCCATTTCAGGTGTCGTGAGGTGTCGTGAGCGCCATGGACTATAAGGACCACGACGGAGACTAC
AAGGATCATGATATTGATTACAAAGACGATGACGATAAGATGGCCCCAAAGAAGAAGCGGAAGGTCGGTA
TCCACGGAGTCCCAGCAGCCGACAAGAAGTACAGCATCGGCCTGGCCATCGGCACCAACTCTGTGGGCTG
GGCCGTGATCACCGACGAGTACAAGGTGCCCAGCAAGAAATTCAAGGTGCTGGGCAACACCGACCGGCAC
AGCATCAAGAAGAACCTGATCGGAGCCCTGCTGTTCGACAGCGGCGAAACAGCCGAGGCCACCCGGCTGA
AGAGAACCGCCAGAAGAAGATACACCAGACGGAAGAACCGGATCTGCTATCTGCAAGAGATCTTCAGCAA
CGAGATGGCCAAGGTGGACGACAGCTTCTTCCACAGACTGGAAGAGTCCTTCCTGGTGGAAGAGGATAAG
AAGCACGAGCGGCACCCCATCTTCGGCAACATCGTGGACGAGGTGGCCTACCACGAGAAGTACCCCACCA
TCTACCACCTGAGAAAGAAACTGGTGGACAGCACCGACAAGGCCGACCTGCGGCTGATCTATCTGGCCCT
GGCCCACATGATCAAGTTCCGGGGCCACTTCCTGATCGAGGGCGACCTGAACCCCGACAACAGCGACGTG
GACAAGCTGTTCATCCAGCTGGTGCAGACCTACAACCAGCTGTTCGAGGAAAACCCCATCAACGCCAGCG
GCGTGGACGCCAAGGCCATCCTGTCTGCCAGACTGAGCAAGAGCAGACGGCTGGAAAATCTGATCGCCCA
GCTGCCCGGCGAGAAGAAGAATGGCCTGTTCGGCAACCTGATTGCCCTGAGCCTGGGCCTGACCCCCAAC
TTCAAGAGCAACTTCGACCTGGCCGAGGATGCCAAACTGCAGCTGAGCAAGGACACCTACGACGACGACC
TGGACAACCTGCTGGCCCAGATCGGCGACCAGTACGCCGACCTGTTTCTGGCCGCCAAGAACCTGTCCGA
CGCCATCCTGCTGAGCGACATCCTGAGAGTGAACACCGAGATCACCAAGGCCCCCCTGAGCGCCTCTATG
ATCAAGAGATACGACGAGCACCACCAGGACCTGACCCTGCTGAAAGCTCTCGTGCGGCAGCAGCTGCCTG
AGAAGTACAAAGAGATTTTCTTCGACCAGAGCAAGAACGGCTACGCCGGCTACATTGACGGCGGAGCCAG
CCAGGAAGAGTTCTACAAGTTCATCAAGCCCATCCTGGAAAAGATGGACGGCACCGAGGAACTGCTCGTG
AAGCTGAACAGAGAGGACCTGCTGCGGAAGCAGCGGACCTTCGACAACGGCAGCATCCCCCACCAGATCC
ACCTGGGAGAGCTGCACGCCATTCTGCGGCGGCAGGAAGATTTTTACCCATTCCTGAAGGACAACCGGGA
AAAGATCGAGAAGATCCTGACCTTCCGCATCCCCTACTACGTGGGCCCTCTGGCCAGGGGAAACAGCAGA
TTCGCCTGGATGACCAGAAAGAGCGAGGAAACCATCACCCCCTGGAACTTCGAGGAAGTGGTGGACAAGG
GCGCTTCCGCCCAGAGCTTCATCGAGCGGATGACCAACTTCGATAAGAACCTGCCCAACGAGAAGGTGCT
GCCCAAGCACAGCCTGCTGTACGAGTACTTCACCGTGTATAACGAGCTGACCAAAGTGAAATACGTGACC
GAGGGAATGAGAAAGCCCGCCTTCCTGAGCGGCGAGCAGAAAAAGGCCATCGTGGACCTGCTGTTCAAGA
CCAACCGGAAAGTGACCGTGAAGCAGCTGAAAGAGGACTACTTCAAGAAAATCGAGTGCTTCGACTCCGT
GGAAATCTCCGGCGTGGAAGATCGGTTCAACGCCTCCCTGGGCACATACCACGATCTGCTGAAAATTATC
AAGGACAAGGACTTCCTGGACAATGAGGAAAACGAGGACATTCTGGAAGATATCGTGCTGACCCTGACAC
TGTTTGAGGACAGAGAGATGATCGAGGAACGGCTGAAAACCTATGCCCACCTGTTCGACGACAAAGTGAT
GAAGCAGCTGAAGCGGCGGAGATACACCGGCTGGGGCAGGCTGAGCCGGAAGCTGATCAACGGCATCCGG
GACAAGCAGTCCGGCAAGACAATCCTGGATTTCCTGAAGTCCGACGGCTTCGCCAACAGAAACTTCATGC
AGCTGATCCACGACGACAGCCTGACCTTTAAAGAGGACATCCAGAAAGCCCAGGTGTCCGGCCAGGGCGA
TAGCCTGCACGAGCACATTGCCAATCTGGCCGGCAGCCCCGCCATTAAGAAGGGCATCCTGCAGACAGTG
AAGGTGGTGGACGAGCTCGTGAAAGTGATGGGCCGGCACAAGCCCGAGAACATCGTGATCGAAATGGCCA
GAGAGAACCAGACCACCCAGAAGGGACAGAAGAACAGCCGCGAGAGAATGAAGCGGATCGAAGAGGGCAT
CAAAGAGCTGGGCAGCCAGATCCTGAAAGAACACCCCGTGGAAAACACCCAGCTGCAGAACGAGAAGCTG
TACCTGTACTACCTGCAGAATGGGCGGGATATGTACGTGGACCAGGAACTGGACATCAACCGGCTGTCCG
ACTACGATGTGGACCATATCGTGCCTCAGAGCTTTCTGAAGGACGACTCCATCGACAACAAGGTGCTGAC
CAGAAGCGACAAGAACCGGGGCAAGAGCGACAACGTGCCCTCCGAAGAGGTCGTGAAGAAGATGAAGAAC
TACTGGCGGCAGCTGCTGAACGCCAAGCTGATTACCCAGAGAAAGTTCGACAATCTGACCAAGGCCGAGA
GAGGCGGCCTGAGCGAACTGGATAAGGCCGGCTTCATCAAGAGACAGCTGGTGGAAACCCGGCAGATCAC
AAAGCACGTGGCACAGATCCTGGACTCCCGGATGAACACTAAGTACGACGAGAATGACAAGCTGATCCGG
GAAGTGAAAGTGATCACCCTGAAGTCCAAGCTGGTGTCCGATTTCCGGAAGGATTTCCAGTTTTACAAAG
TGCGCGAGATCAACAACTACCACCACGCCCACGACGCCTACCTGAACGCCGTCGTGGGAACCGCCCTGAT
CAAAAAGTACCCTAAGCTGGAAAGCGAGTTCGTGTACGGCGACTACAAGGTGTACGACGTGCGGAAGATG
ATCGCCAAGAGCGAGCAGGAAATCGGCAAGGCTACCGCCAAGTACTTCTTCTACAGCAACATCATGAACT
TTTTCAAGACCGAGATTACCCTGGCCAACGGCGAGATCCGGAAGCGGCCTCTGATCGAGACAAACGGCGA
AACCGGGGAGATCGTGTGGGATAAGGGCCGGGATTTTGCCACCGTGCGGAAAGTGCTGAGCATGCCCCAA
GTGAATATCGTGAAAAAGACCGAGGTGCAGACAGGCGGCTTCAGCAAAGAGTCTATCCTGCCCAAGAGGA
ACAGCGATAAGCTGATCGCCAGAAAGAAGGACTGGGACCCTAAGAAGTACGGCGGCTTCGACAGCCCCAC
CGTGGCCTATTCTGTGCTGGTGGTGGCCAAAGTGGAAAAGGGCAAGTCCAAGAAACTGAAGAGTGTGAAA
GAGCTGCTGGGGATCACCATCATGGAAAGAAGCAGCTTCGAGAAGAATCCCATCGACTTTCTGGAAGCCA
AGGGCTACAAAGAAGTGAAAAAGGACCTGATCATCAAGCTGCCTAAGTACTCCCTGTTCGAGCTGGAAAA
CGGCCGGAAGAGAATGCTGGCCTCTGCCGGCGAACTGCAGAAGGGAAACGAACTGGCCCTGCCCTCCAAA
TATGTGAACTTCCTGTACCTGGCCAGCCACTATGAGAAGCTGAAGGGCTCCCCCGAGGATAATGAGCAGA
AACAGCTGTTTGTGGAACAGCACAAGCACTACCTGGACGAGATCATCGAGCAGATCAGCGAGTTCTCCAA
GAGAGTGATCCTGGCCGACGCTAATCTGGACAAAGTGCTGTCCGCCTACAACAAGCACCGGGATAAGCCC
ATCAGAGAGCAGGCCGAGAATATCATCCACCTGTTTACCCTGACCAATCTGGGAGCCCCTGCCGCCTTCA
AGTACTTTGACACCACCATCGACCGGAAGAGGTACACCAGCACCAAAGAGGTGCTGGACGCCACCCTGAT
CCACCAGAGCATCACCGGCCTGTACGAGACACGGATCGACCTGTCTCAGCTGGGAGGCGACAAAAGGCCG
GCGGCCACGAAAAAGGCCGGCCAGGCAAAAAAGAAAAAGGAATTGGGTGGAGGAGGTACAGGCGGTGGAG
GCTCAGCAGAATACGTACGAGCTCTGTTTGACTTCAATGGGAATGACGAGGAGGATCTCCCCTTTAAGAA
GGGCGATATTCTCCGCATCAGAGATAAGCCCGAAGAACAATGGTGGAATGCCGAGGATAGCGAAGGGAAA
AGGGGCATGATTCTGGTGCCTTATGTGGAGAAATATTCCGGTGACTACAAAGACCATGATGGGGATTACA
AAGACCACGACATCGACTACAAAGACGACGACGATAAAGAATTCGGATCCAGCGTGTTCCTGCACAAGAA
GCTGCCCCTGAACACCTTCCTGTTCGAGTTCAACAACCTGGAGAAGGCCTACGGCCGCAACAGCTGCTAC
ATCTTCTTCAAGCTGAAGCCCATCCACGCCGTGGGCGCCACCAGCACCACCGGCACCACCGGCAGCGAGC
TGTGGGGCTACGCCACCAACAAGTGGGAGGTGGCCGACGGCATCCCCCGCGAGAGCCCCGAGAAGCGCGG
CATGCACACCGAGGAGCTGCTGCTGGACGAGATGACCCGCCACGTGCGCGAGCACAGCGGCGTGGGCTTC
TGCGTGGAGTGGTTCACCAGCTGGAGCCCCTGCCACCGCTGCAGCGGCCTGCTGCTGCGCTGGCTGCGCG
ACATCGGCGGAGGCCGCCACCGCCTGCGCGTGTGGTTCAGCCGCATCTACTACGGCGACGACGGCGCCGT
GCGCGCCGGCCTGCGCCGCCTGCGCCGCGCCGGCGTGCAGCTGGGCGTGATGGACGGCCGCCTGCACGAC
TACTGCGCCCACGTGCTGGTGGACGCCGCCTGGGGCGACCCCACCCCCCCCTGGCTGGTGCCCTGGCACA
TCAACGTGCCCCGCGTGCAGCGCGCCTTCGACGAGATCATGGACGAGAAGGTGCGCGAGCCCGGCTGGTG
CTGGTGGTGCTGGCGCCCCTGGTGGCTGGCCGACGTGCCCAGCAACGCCAGCTTCCCCCAGCTGCCCGTG
AACGACGAGGCCATCGTGGACCGCGTGGAGAAGTTCCTGTACCTGGGCAGCCTGTTCATGACCAGCAGCG
GCCTGGCCGCCGAGGTGAGCATCGCTAGAGGTACCCAATTCATGACCAACCTTTCCGACATCATAGAGAA
GGAAACAGGCAAACAGTTGGTCATCCAAGAGTCGATACTCATGCTTCCTGAAGAAGTTGAGGAGGTCATT
GGGAATAAGCCGGAAAGTGACATTCTCGTACACACTGCGTATGATGAGAGCACCGATGAGAACGTGATGC
TGCTCACGTCAGATGCCCCAGAGTACAAACCCTGGGCTCTGGTGATTCAGGACTCTAATGGAGAGAACAA
GATCAAGATGCTATCTGGTGGTTCTGGAGGATCTGGTGGTTCTCAATTCACTAATCTGTCAGATATTATT
GAAAAGGAAACCGGCAAGCAACTGGTTATCCAGGAATCCATCCTCATGCTCCCAGAGGAGGTGGAAGAAG
TCATTGGGAACAAGCCGGAAAGCGATATACTCGTGCACACCGCCTACGACGAGAGCACCGACGAGAATGT
CATGCTTCTGACTAGCGACGCCCCTGAATACAAGCCTTGGGCTCTGGTCATACAGGATAGCAACGGTGAG
AACAAGATTAAGATGCTCTCTGGTGGTTCTCCCAAGAAGAAGAGGAAAGTCGCTAGCGGCAGTGGAGAGG
GCAGAGGAAGTCTGCTAACATGCGGTGACGTCGAGGAGAATCCTGGCCCAGTGAGCAAGGGCGAGGAGCT
GTTCACCGGGGTGGTGCCCATCCTGGTCGAGCTGGACGGCGACGTAAACGGCCACAAGTTCAGCGTGTCC
GGCGAGGGCGAGGGCGATGCCACCTACGGCAAGCTGACCCTGAAGTTCATCTGCACCACCGGCAAGCTGC
CCGTGCCCTGGCCCACCCTCGTGACCACCCTGACCTACGGCGTGCAGTGCTTCAGCCGCTACCCCGACCA
CATGAAGCAGCACGACTTCTTCAAGTCCGCCATGCCCGAAGGCTACGTCCAGGAGCGCACCATCTTCTTC
AAGGACGACGGCAACTACAAGACCCGCGCCGAGGTGAAGTTCGAGGGCGACACCCTGGTGAACCGCATCG
AGCTGAAGGGCATCGACTTCAAGGAGGACGGCAACATCCTGGGGCACAAGCTGGAGTACAACTACAACAG
CCACAACGTCTATATCATGGCCGACAAGCAGAAGAACGGCATCAAGGTGAACTTCAAGATCCGCCACAAC
ATCGAGGACGGCAGCGTGCAGCTCGCCGACCACTACCAGCAGAACACCCCCATCGGCGACGGCCCCGTGC
TGCTGCCCGACAACCACTACCTGAGCACCCAGTCCGCCCTGAGCAAAGACCCCAACGAGAAGCGCGATCA
CATGGTCCTGCTGGAGTTCGTGACCGCCGCCGGGATCACTCTCGGCATGGACGAGCTGTACAAGGCAATT
CTAACTAGAGCTCGCTGATCAGCCTCGACTGTGCCTTCTAGTTGCCAGCCATCTGTTGTTTGCCCCTCCC
CCGTGCCTTCCTTGACCCTGGAAGGTGCCACTCCCACTGTCCTTTCCTAATAAAATGAGGAAATTGCATC
GCATTGTCTGAGTAGGTGTCATTCTATTCTGGGGGGTGGGGTGGGGCAGGACAGCAAGGGGGAGGATTGG
GAAGAGAATAGCAGGCATGCTGGGGAGCGGCCGCAGGAACCCCTAGTGATGGAGTTGGCCACTCCCTCTC
TGCGCGCTCGCTCGCTCACTGAGGCCGGGCGACCAAAGGTCGCCCGACGCCCGGGCTTTGCCCGGGCGGC
CTCAGTGAGCGAGCGAGCGCGCAGCTGCCTGCAGGGGCGCCTGATGCGGTATTTTCTCCTTACGCATCTG
TGCGGTATTTCACACCGCATA
[95 nt withheld, positions 8562-8656]
T
[46 nt withheld, positions 8658-8703]
C
[141 nt withheld, positions 8705-8845]
CCTTTGACGTTGGAGTCCACGTTCTTT
[37 nt withheld, positions 8873-8909]
ACTCTATCTCGGGCTATTCTTTTGATTTATAAGGGATTTTGCCGATTTCGGTCTATTGGTTAAAAAATGA
GCTGATTTAACAAAAATTTAACGCGAATTTTAACAAAATATTAACGTTTACAATTTTATGGTGCACTCTC
AGTACAATCTGCTCTGATGCCGCATAGTTAAGCCAGCCCCGACACCCGCCAACACCCGCTGACGCGCCCT
GACGGGCTTGTCTGCTCCCGGCATCCGCTTACAGACAAGCTGTGACCGTCTCCGGGAGCTGCATGTGTCA
GAGGTTTTCACCGTCATCACCGAAACGCGCGAGACGAAAGGGCCTCGTGATACGCCTATTTTTATAGGTT
AATGTCATGATAATAATGGTTTCTTAGACGTCAGGTGGCACTTTTCGGGGAAATGTGCGCGGAACCCCTA
TTTGTTTATTTTTCTAAATACATTCAAATATGTATCCGCTCATGAGACAATAACCCTGATAAATGCTTCA
ATAATATTGAAAAAGGAAGAGTATGAGTATTCAACATTTCCGTGTCGCCCTTATTCCCTTTTTTGCGGCA
TTTTGCCTTCCTGTTTTTGCTCACCCAGAAACGCTGGTGAAAGTAAAAGATGCTGAAGATCAGTTGGGTG
CACGAGTGGGTTACATCGAACTGGATCTCAACAGCGGTAAGATCCTTGAGAGTTTTCGCCCCGAAGAACG
TTTTCCAATGATGAGCACTTTTAAAGTTCTGCTATGTGGCGCGGTATTATCCCGTATTGACGCCGGGCAA
GAGCAACTCGGTCGCCGCATACACTATTCTCAGAATGACTTGGTTGAGTACTCACCAGTCACAGAAAAGC
ATCTTACGGATGGCATGACAGTAAGAGAATTATGCAGTGCTGCCATAACCATGAGTGATAACACTGCGGC
CAACTTACTTCTGACAACGATCGGAGGACCGAAGGAGCTAACCGCTTTTTTGCACAACATGGGGGATCAT
GTAACTCGCCTTGATCGTTGGGAACCGGAGCTGAATGAAGCCATACCAAACGACGAGCGTGACACCACGA
TGCCTGTAGCAATGGCAACAACGTTGCGCAAACTATTAACTGGCGAACTACTTACTCTAGCTTCCCGGCA
ACAATTAATAGACTGGATGGAGGCGGATAAAGTTGCAGGACCACTTCTGCGCTCGGCCCTTCCGGCTGGC
TGGTTTATTGCTGATAAATCTGGAGCCGGTGAGCGTGGAAGCCGCGGTATCATTGCAGCACTGGGGCCAG
ATGGTAAGCCCTCCCGTATCGTAGTTATCTACACGACGGGGAGTCAGGCAACTATGGATGAACGAAATAG
ACAGATCGCTGAGATAGGTGCCTCACTGATTAAGCATTGGTAACTGTCAGACCAAGTTTACTCATATATA
CTTTAGATTGATTTAAAACTTCATTTTTAATTTAAAAGGATCTAGGTGAAGATCCTTTTTGATAATCTCA
TGACCAAAATCCCTTAACGTGAGTTTTCGTTCCACTGAGCGTCAGACCCCGTAGAAAAGATCAAAGGATC
TTCTTGAGATCCTTTTTTTCTGCGCGTAATCTGCTGCTTGCAAACAAAAAAACCACCGCTACCAGCGGTG
GTTTGTTTGCCGGATCAAGAGCTACCAACTCTTTTTCCGAAGGTAACTGGCTTCAGCAGAGCGCAGATAC
CAAATACTGTTCTTCTAGTGTAGCCGTAGTTAGGCCACCACTTCAAGAACTCTGTAGCACCGCCTACATA
CCTCGCTCTGCTAATCCTGTTACCAGTGGCTGCTGCCAGTGGCGATAAGTCGTGTCTTACCGGGTTGGAC
TCAAGACGATAGTTACCGGATAAGGCGCAGCGGTCGGGCTGAACGGGGGGTTCGTGCACACAGCCCAGCT
TGGAGCGAACGACCTACACCGAACTGAGATACCTACAGCGTGAGCTATGAGAAAGCGCCACGCTTCCCGA
AGGGAGAAAGGCGGACAGGTATCCGGTAAGCGGCAGGGTCGGAACAGGAGAGCGCACGAGGGAGCTTCCA
GGGGGAAACGCCTGGTATCTTTATAGTCCTGTCGGGTTTCGCCACCTCTGACTTGAGCGTCGATTTTTGT
GATGCTCGTCAGGGGGGCGGAGCCTATGGAAAAACGCCAGCAACGCGGCCTTTTTACGGTTCCTGGCCTT
TTGCTGGCCTTTTGCTCACATGT
